>Addgene plasmid #226977 | pET28a-OuIAD(L616E) | addgene full sequence | sequence record 451214 | Addgene NGS Result
CCCGACATTATCGCGAGCCCATTTATACCCATATAAATCAGCATCCATGTTGGAATTTAATCGCGGCCTA
GAGCAAGACGTTTCCCGTTGAATATGGCTCATAACACCCCTTGTATTACTGTTTATGTAAGCAGACAGTT
TTATTGTTCATGACCAAAATCCCTTAACGTGAGTTTTCGTTCCACTGAGCGTCAGACCCCGTAGAAAAGA
TCAAAGGATCTTCTTGAGATCCTTTTTTTCTGCGCGTAATCTGCTGCTTGCAAACAAAAAAACCACCGCT
ACCAGCGGTGGTTTGTTTGCCGGATCAAGAGCTACCAACTCTTTTTCCGAAGGTAACTGGCTTCAGCAGA
GCGCAGATACCAAATACTGTCCTTCTAGTGTAGCCGTAGTTAGGCCACCACTTCAAGAACTCTGTAGCAC
CGCCTACATACCTCGCTCTGCTAATCCTGTTACCAGTGGCTGCTGCCAGTGGCGATAAGTCGTGTCTTAC
CGGGTTGGACTCAAGACGATAGTTACCGGATAAGGCGCAGCGGTCGGGCTGAACGGGGGGTTCGTGCACA
CAGCCCAGCTTGGAGCGAACGACCTACACCGAACTGAGATACCTACAGCGTGAGCTATGAGAAAGCGCCA
CGCTTCCCGAAGGGAGAAAGGCGGACAGGTATCCGGTAAGCGGCAGGGTCGGAACAGGAGAGCGCACGAG
GGAGCTTCCAGGGGGAAACGCCTGGTATCTTTATAGTCCTGTCGGGTTTCGCCACCTCTGACTTGAGCGT
CGATTTTTGTGATGCTCGTCAGGGGGGCGGAGCCTATGGAAAAACGCCAGCAACGCGGCCTTTTTACGGT
TCCTGGCCTTTTGCTGGCCTTTTGCTCACATGTTCTTTCCTGCGTTATCCCCTGATTCTGTGGATAACCG
TATTACCGCCTTTGAGTGAGCTGATACCGCTCGCCGCAGCCGAACGACCGAGCGCAGCGAGTCAGTGAGC
GAGGAAGCGGAAGAGCGCCTGATGCGGTATTTTCTCCTTACGCATCTGTGCGGTATTTCACACCGCAATG
GTGCACTCTCAGTACAATCTGCTCTGATGCCGCATAGTTAAGCCAGTATACACTCCGCTATCGCTACGTG
ACTGGGTCATGGCTGCGCCCCGACACCCGCCAACACCCGCTGACGCGCCCTGACGGGCTTGTCTGCTCCC
GGCATCCGCTTACAGACAAGCTGTGACCGTCTCCGGGAGCTGCATGTGTCAGAGGTTTTCACCGTCATCA
CCGAAACGCGCGAGGCAGCTGCGGTAAAGCTCATCAGCGTGGTCGTGAAGCGATTCACAGATGTCTGCCT
GTTCATCCGCGTCCAGCTCGTTGAGTTTCTCCAGAAGCGTTAATGTCTGGCTTCTGATAAAGCGGGCCAT
GTTAAGGGCGGTTTTTTCCTGTTTGGTCACTGATGCCTCCGTGTAAGGGGGATTTCTGTTCATGGGGGTA
ATGATACCGATGAAACGAGAGAGGATGCTCACGATACGGGTTACTGATGATGAACATGCCCGGTTACTGG
AACGTTGTGAGGGTAAACAACTGGCGGTATGGATGCGGCGGGACCAGAGAAAAATCACTCAGGGTCAATG
CCAGCGCTTCGTTAATACAGATGTAGGTGTTCCACAGGGTAGCCAGCAGCATCCTGCGATGCAGATCCGG
AACATAATGGTGCAGGGCGCTGACTTCCGCGTTTCCAGACTTTACGAAACACGGAAACCGAAGACCATTC
ATGTTGTTGCTCAGGTCGCAGACGTTTTGCAGCAGCAGTCGCTTCACGTTCGCTCGCGTATCGGTGATTC
ATTCTGCTAACCAGTAAGGCAACCCCGCCAGCCTAGCCGGGTCCTCAACGACAGGAGCACGATCATGCGC
ACCCGTGGGGCCGCCATGCCGGCGATAATGGCCTGCTTCTCGCCGAAACGTTTGGTGGCGGGACCAGTGA
CGAAGGCTTGAGCGAGGGCGTGCAAGATTCCGAATACCGCAAGCGACAGGCCGATCATCGTCGCGCTCCA
GCGAAAGCGGTCCTCGCCGAAAATGACCCAGAGCGCTGCCGGCACCTGTCCTACGAGTTGCATGATAAAG
AAGACAGTCATAAGTGCGGCGACGATAGTCATGCCCCGCGCCCACCGGAAGGAGCTGACTGGGTTGAAGG
CTCTCAAGGGCATCGGTCGAGATCCCGGTGCCTAATGAGTGAGCTAACTTACATTAATTGCGTTGCGCTC
ACTGCCCGCTTTCCAGTCGGGAAACCTGTCGTGCCAGCTGCATTAATGAATCGGCCAACGCGCGGGGAGA
GGCGGTTTGCGTATTGGGCGCCAGGGTGGTTTTTCTTTTCACCAGTGAGACGGGCAACAGCTGATTGCCC
TTCACCGCCTGGCCCTGAGAGAGTTGCAGCAAGCGGTCCACGCTGGTTTGCCCCAGCAGGCGAAAATCCT
GTTTGATGGTGGTTAACGGCGGGATATAACATGAGCTGTCTTCGGTATCGTCGTATCCCACTACCGAGAT
ATCCGCACCAACGCGCAGCCCGGACTCGGTAATGGCGCGCATTGCGCCCAGCGCCATCTGATCGTTGGCA
ACCAGCATCGCAGTGGGAACGATGCCCTCATTCAGCATTTGCATGGTTTGTTGAAAACCGGACATGGCAC
TCCAGTCGCCTTCCCGTTCCGCTATCGGCTGAATTTGATTGCGAGTGAGATATTTATGCCAGCCAGCCAG
ACGCAGACGCGCCGAGACAGAACTTAATGGGCCCGCTAACAGCGCGATTTGCTGGTGACCCAATGCGACC
AGATGCTCCACGCCCAGTCGCGTACCGTCTTCATGGGAGAAAATAATACTGTTGATGGGTGTCTGGTCAG
AGACATCAAGAAATAACGCCGGAACATTAGTGCAGGCAGCTTCCACAGCAATGGCATCCTGGTCATCCAG
CGGATAGTTAATGATCAGCCCACTGACGCGTTGCGCGAGAAGATTGTGCACCGCCGCTTTACAGGCTTCG
ACGCCGCTTCGTTCTACCATCGACACCACCACGCTGGCACCCAGTTGATCGGCGCGAGATTTAATCGCCG
CGACAATTTGCGACGGCGCGTGCAGGGCCAGACTGGAGGTGGCAACGCCAATCAGCAACGACTGTTTGCC
CGCCAGTTGTTGTGCCACGCGGTTGGGAATGTAATTCAGCTCCGCCATCGCCGCTTCCACTTTTTCCCGC
GTTTTCGCAGAAACGTGGCTGGCCTGGTTCACCACGCGGGAAACGGTCTGATAAGAGACACCGGCATACT
CTGCGACATCGTATAACGTTACTGGTTTCACATTCACCACCCTGAATTGACTCTCTTCCGGGCGCTATCA
TGCCATACCGCGAAAGGTTTTGCGCCATTCGATGGTGTCCGGGATCTCGACGCTCTCCCTTATGCGACTC
CTGCATTAGGAAGCAGCCCAGTAGTAGGTTGAGGCCGTTGAGCACCGCCGCCGCAAGGAATGGTGCATGC
AAGGAGATGGCGCCCAACAGTCCCCCGGCCACGGGGCCTGCCACCATACCCACGCCGAAACAAGCGCTCA
TGAGCCCGAAGTGGCGAGCCCGATCTTCCCCATCGGTGATGTCGGCGATATAGGCGCCAGCAACCGCACC
TGTGGCGCCGGTGATGCCGGCCACGATGCGTCCGGCGTAGAGGATCGAGATCTCGATCCCGCGAAATTAA
TACGACTCACTATAGGGGAATTGTGAGCGGATAACAATTCCCCTCTAGAAATAATTTTGTTTAACTTTAA
GAAGGAGATATACCATGGGCAGCAGCCATCATCATCATCATCACAGCAGCGGCCTGGTGCCGCGCGGCAG
CCATATGGAGGAGTCTCTGGTTCTCGAGATGCTGCAGACCGGTAAGACGGCCACGTGGCCGGCAAAGAAT
CAGCTGCAGGAAAGCGGCGAGGTCGTCGACAAGGAGGTCAAGGGCACTCCTTCGACCGACCGCACCAGGC
GCATGAAGGAACGCTTCATGAATGCCAAGTGCAAGATGGACATGGAGGCGCCCATCGCATATACCAAGGC
ATGGCGCGAGCATGAAGGCAAGCCGCTTTATGTCCGCAGGGGGCTTGCCTATAAGTATATGCTCGAGCAC
CTCACGCCGGCTATCCGTGAGGACGAGCTCATCACCATGTCCAAGACGCGCTATGACCGTGGTGCCACCC
AGGTCCCCCAATTCGCCACTGACTTCATGATCTCCTTCCTCACCCAGGCCGAAGACCAGAAGGAAGAGGC
AAAGCTGTATTCCGTCGAGGGCAAGGATGAGGCCCATACGGTCGAAGAGGAAGGGTGGACCAAGGTCGGC
CAGCTGTTCTCCATCCGCGAGGAGGAGGTCAAGCCGATGCTTGAGGTCCTCGAGTATTGGAAGACGCGCT
GCGTTGAGAACGTGTCCGACGATTGGATGAAGACCTCCTTCCCCTACTACCAGGACTACGTCAACGCAAA
GAAGGTCGGCCTCTTCCCGGGGTCGGGCCTGCATGCCGGCTGTGACGGCCGCTGGATTCCCGCCTATGAC
GTTGCCCTCGGGGGCCTCAACAGGGTAATCGAGGAGTGCCGCGAGAAGATCGAGAAGACCGTGGTGACCA
CCAAGGAGGTCGCCGACAAGGTCTTCTTCTGGCAAGGCTGCATCTATGCCTGCGAGGGCGCGATCGCCTG
GGCCCACAACTATGCGGTCGAGGCCCGGCGCCTTGCCGAGACTGCGGTCGAGCCACGCAAGACCGAGCTT
CTCGAGATGGCAGAACGCCTCGATCGCGTCCCTGCCGAAGCACCCCGCAACTTCATGGAAGCCGTCCAGG
CCCTTTGGACCACCCAGATCCTCGTCATCTCCGACTCCCTTGCCCTCGGCGTCTCCCCGGGCCGTTGGGG
CAAGTTCCTTGAGCCTTATTACGAGAAGGATCTTGCCGAGGGGCGCATCACCAAGGGACAGGCCCTTGAG
GTCATGGAGCTGCTCCGTATCAAATTCTCGACTGAGGAGTACATCACCCCGTCCCTCTGGGCGGCCATGG
CCTCCTCGAACTCGTTCATGAACCTTGCCGTTGGCGGCCTCGATCCCAAGACGGGCAAGTGCACCGACAA
CGAGATCGAGGACCTCATCCTCGAGGCCGGCATCAACATGCCCACCCCGCAACCGACCCTCTCGATCCTT
CTCTCCGACAAGACGACAGACCATCTCGCCATCAAGGCCGCCGAGTGCACCAAGGCCGGCAACGGGTATC
CCGCGTGGTTTAACTATGACATGATGGTCCAACACAACCTCGCTATGTATCGCGACGAGGGCATCACCCT
TGAGGACGCCCGCAACTGTGCGCTCTCCGGCTGCGTCGAGAACGGCCTCGCCGGTACCGGTCACCCCATC
GCCCACCCGGCCTTCTACAACGAGGGCAAGACCATCGAGCTTGCCTGCAACGAAGGCGTCGACCCCCGCA
CGGGCATCAAGGTCATGGATGGCATCGTCCCCATCAAGACGTACGAGGACCTTTGGGACAACTTCATCAA
GATCCGCGAGCACTTCATGCATGTCTACATGCAGTACTGGAATGAGGTCGTCGCCTGCCAGCGCGACATC
CACCCCAAGATCATGGGCTCCGTCCTCATGCATGACTGCATCGAGTCCGGCCGCCCGGTTGACAATCTCG
GCTGCCGCTACAACGGTTCCGTCACGCTGGAAGACTCCGGTACAGTTAACGTGGTCAACGGTCTCGCGGC
CATCAAGAAGCTCGTCTTCGAGGACCACAAGTACACTTGGGATGAGTTCAAGGAGGCCATGGACAATAAC
TTCGGTTTCGTGCTTGGTGCCGAGAAGGGCAACTTCTCCATGCTCAACCAGGAGATCGACCCTGAAAAGC
ACATGAAGTACGCCCATATCCACCGAGATGTCCTCAACGCACCCAAGTTTGGCAACGACGATGACTTCGT
TGACGACATCTTTGTCGACCTCTGGCATGACTACGACCGCGTTACCGCGTCCGAAACCACCTACAACGGC
TACCGCTGGATCACCGCCGCGCTTTCCATATCCGCCCATGGCCCGCATGGTCGTGTGACCGGCGCTACCC
CTGACGGTCGTCTCTCCGGAGTGACGCTGTGCGACGGCATCCTGTCCGCCTCGCCTGGCACCGACGTGAA
CGGTCCGATCGCCCTCATCCGCTCCGGCGTGAAGCTGGATCCGACCGAGTTCGCCTCGGTGCAGCTCAAT
ATGAAGTTCCATCCGACTGCCATCCGCGGTGACGAGGGCTCGAGGAACTTCGTGGACTTCATCCACAGCT
ACTTCCAGATGGGCGGCTATCACGTCCAGTTCAACATCGTGGATTCGAAGATGCTGCGAGACGCCCAGGA
TCATCCGCAGAACTATCGCGACCTGATGGTCCGTGTCGCCGGCTTCTCAGCCTACTGGAACGAGCTCGGC
AAACCCATCCAGGACGAGGTCATTGCTCGTACCGAGTACGACGCTCTCTGACTCGAGCACCACCACCACC
ACCACTGAGATCCGGCTGCTAACAAAGCCCGAAAGGAAGCTGAGTTGGCTGCTGCCACCGCTGAGCAATA
ACTAGCATAACCCCTTGGGGCCTCTAAACGGGTCTTGAGGGGTTTTTTGCTGAAAGGAGGAACTATATCC
GGATTGGCGAATGGG
[124 nt withheld, positions 6666-6789]
C
[91 nt withheld, positions 6791-6881]
A
[49 nt withheld, positions 6883-6931]
CCTTTGACGTTGGAGTCCACGTTCTTT
[37 nt withheld, positions 6959-6995]
ACCCTATCTCGGTCTATTCTTTTGATTTATAAGGGATTTTGCCGATTTCGGCCTATTGGTTAAAAAATGA
GCTGATTTAACAAAAATTTAACGCGAATTTTAACAAAATATTAACGCTTACAATTTAGGTGGCACTTTTC
GGGGAAATGTGCGCGGAACCCCTATTTGTTTATTTTTCTAAATACATTCAAATATGTATCCGCTCATGAA
TTAATTCTTAGAAAAACTCATCGAGCATCAAATGAAACTGCAATTTATTCATATCAGGATTATCAATACC
ATATTTTTGAAAAAGCCGTTTCTGTAATGAAGGAGAAAACTCACCGAGGCAGTTCCATAGGATGGCAAGA
TCCTGGTATCGGTCTGCGATTCCGACTCGTCCAACATCAATACAACCTATTAATTTCCCCTCGTCAAAAA
TAAGGTTATCAAGTGAGAAATCACCATGAGTGACGACTGAATCCGGTGAGAATGGCAAAAGTTTATGCAT
TTCTTTCCAGACTTGTTCAACAGGCCAGCCATTACGCTCGTCATCAAAATCACTCGCATCAACCAAACCG
TTATTCATTCGTGATTGCGCCTGAGCGAGACGAAATACGCGATCGCTGTTAAAAGGACAATTACAAACAG
GAATCGAATGCAACCGGCGCAGGAACACTGCCAGCGCATCAACAATATTTTCACCTGAATCAGGATATTC
TTCTAATACCTGGAATGCTGTTTTCCCGGGGATCGCAGTGGTGAGTAACCATGCATCATCAGGAGTACGG
ATAAAATGCTTGATGGTCGGAAGAGGCATAAATTCCGTCAGCCAGTTTAGTCTGACCATCTCATCTGTAA
CATCATTGGCAACGCTACCTTTGCCATGTTTCAGAAACAACTCTGGCGCATCGGGCTTCCCATACAATCG
ATAGATTGTCGCACCTGATTG
Features (pLannotate 1.2.2; 20 found; start..end, strand, type, name):
    224..812     +  rep_origin     ori: high-copy-number ColE1/pMB1/pBR322/pUC origin of replication
    998..1137    -  misc_feature   bom: basis of mobility region from pBR322
   1239..1430    -  CDS            rop: Rop protein, which maintains plasmids at low copy number; rop
   1447..1827    +  CDS            YPB1_ECOLX: Protein predicted: Swiss-Prot protein existence level 4. From Escherichia coli.
   1899..2190    -  CDS            TcR (fragment): tetracycline efflux protein; tet; confers resistance to tetracycline
   2205..2226    -  protein_bind   CAP binding site: CAP binding activates transcription in the presence of cAMP. E. coli catabolite activator protein
   2239..3321    -  CDS            lacI: lac repressor; lacI; The lac repressor binds to the lac operator to inhibit transcription in E. coli. This inhibition can be relieved by adding lactose or isopropyl-β-D-thiogalactopyranoside (IPTG).
   3322..3399    -  promoter       lacI promoter: lacI
   3407..3686    -  CDS            TcR (fragment): tetracycline efflux protein; tet; confers resistance to tetracycline
   3708..3726    +  promoter       T7 promoter: promoter for bacteriophage T7 RNA polymerase
   3727..3751    +  protein_bind   lac operator: The lac repressor binds to the lac operator to inhibit transcription in E. coli. This inhibition can be relieved by adding lactose or isopropyl-β-D-thiogalactopyranoside (IPTG). lac repressor encoded by lacI
   3766..3788    +  RBS            RBS: efficient ribosome binding site from bacteriophage T7 gene 10 (Olins and Rangwala, 1989)
   3807..3823    +  CDS            capTEV™ (fragment): composite tag for in vivo biotinylation, TEV protease cleavage, and 6xHis tagging
   3834..3851    +  CDS            thrombin site: thrombin recognition and cleavage site
   6498..6515    +  CDS            9xHis (fragment): 9xHis affinity tag
   6525..6574    +  CDS            SET1 (fragment): solubility-enhancement tag derived from T7 phage gene 10B
   6582..6629    +  terminator     T7 terminator: transcription terminator for bacteriophage T7 RNA polymerase
   6666..7094    +  rep_origin     f1 ori (sequence partly withheld): f1 bacteriophage origin of replication; arrow indicates direction of (+) strand synthesis
   7147..7204    +  promoter       AmpR promoter (fragment): bla
   7213..102     -  CDS            KanR (across the origin): aminoglycoside phosphotransferase; aph(3')-Ia; confers resistance to kanamycin in bacteria or G418 (Geneticin®) in eukaryotes
