[The description below was written by a language model from this plasmid's Addgene catalogue record and pLannotate feature annotations shown in this document.]
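Description:
pET28a-OuIAD(L616E) is a bacterial expression plasmid built on the pET28a backbone for producing the L616E variant of indoleacetate decarboxylase (IAD) from Olsenella uli DSM 7084 in E. coli. The sequenced plasmid is about 7.9 kb. It replicates from a ColE1/pMB1-type origin, accompanied by the pBR322 bom region and the rop gene, and is selected with kanamycin through an aph(3')-Ia aminoglycoside phosphotransferase gene. An f1 phage origin is also present. The short tetracycline-resistance, CAP-site and AmpR-promoter fragments in the annotation appear to be backbone remnants rather than functional parts.

The IAD coding sequence, inserted by Gibson cloning, is not itself annotated. It occupies the unlabelled stretch between the thrombin site and the downstream backbone His-tag sequence. It is expressed from the standard pET cassette: a T7 promoter followed by a lac operator, the phage T7 gene 10 ribosome binding site, and a T7 terminator. The plasmid-borne lacI gene supplies repressor, so transcription is held off until IPTG is added in a host that provides T7 RNA polymerase. The protein carries a backbone-derived N-terminal His6 tag followed by a thrombin cleavage site, allowing metal-affinity purification and optional tag removal. The annotation software labels the N-terminal tag region as a fragment of a composite tag. Whether the His-coding sequence found downstream of the insert is translated is not stated in the record, which lists only the N-terminal tag.

IAD is a glycyl radical enzyme that forms skatole from indoleacetate. This point-substituted variant was deposited alongside mechanistic studies of how the enzyme's reaction is initiated, so the construct is suited to making recombinant mutant protein for biochemical comparison with the wild type.
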