Addgene plasmid #226977: pET28a-OuIAD(L616E)
Purpose: Expressing Olsenella uli indoleacetate decarboxylase (IAD) L616E variant in E. coli
Depositing lab: Emily Balskus. Depositing organization: Harvard University. Publication: Mechanistic Studies of a Skatole-Forming Glycyl Radical Enzyme Suggest Reaction Initiation via Hydrogen Atom Transfer. Fu B, Nazemi A, Levin BJ, Yang Z, Kulik HJ, Balskus EP. J Am Chem Soc. 2022 Jun 29;144(25):11110-11119. doi: 10.1021/jacs.1c13580. Epub 2022 Jun 15. PubMed 35704859.
Backbone
  Vector backbone: pET28a
  Vector type: Bacterial Expression
Growth in bacteria
  Bacterial resistance: Kanamycin, 50 μg/mL
  Growth temperature: 37°C
  Growth strain: DH5alpha
  Copy number: High Copy
Gene/Insert
  Gene/Insert name: OuIAD(L616E)
  Species: Olsenella uli DSM 7084
  Mutation: L616E
  Tag / fusion protein: His6 (on backbone) (N terminal on insert)
  Cloning method: Gibson Cloning
Terms and licenses: Academic/Nonprofit Terms; Industry Terms: Not Available to Industry
How to cite: pET28a-OuIAD(L616E) was a gift from Emily Balskus (Addgene plasmid # 226977 ; http://n2t.net/addgene:226977 ; RRID:Addgene_226977)
